>Addgene plasmid #84410 | TOPO-BC16 | depositor partial sequence | sequence record 161016 | Primer and barcode sequence
GTAAGCAGTGGGTTCTCTAGGGTGGGAGATCGGAAGAGCGGTTC
