>Addgene plasmid #84410 | TOPO-BC16 | addgene partial sequence | sequence record 163340 | F1ori-R 5'-AGGGAAGAAAGCGAAAGGAG-3'
[67 nt withheld, positions 1-67]
CCATTCGCCATTCAGGCTGCGCAACTGTTGGGAAGGGCGATCGGTGCGGGCCTCTTCGCTATTACGCCAG
CTGGCGAAAGGGGGATGTGCTGCAAGGCGATTAAGTTGGGTAACGCCAGGGTTTTCCCAGTCACGACGTT
GTAAAACGACGGCCAGTGAATTGTAATACGACTCACTATAGGGCGAATTGGGCCCTCTAGATGCATGCTC
GAGCGGCCGCCAGTGTGATGGATATCTGCAGAATTCGCCCTTGTAAGCAGTGGGTTCTCTAGGGTGGGAG
ATCGGAAGAGCGGTTCAGCAGGAATGCCGAGACCGATCTCGTATGCCGTCTTCTGCTTAAGGGCGAATTC
CAGCACACTGGCGGCCGTTACTAGTGGATCCGAGCTCGGTACCAAGCTTGATGCATAGCTTGAGTATTCT
ATAGTGTCACCTAAATAGCTTGGCGTAATCATGGTCATAGCTGTTTCCTGTGTGAAATTGTTATCCGCTC
ACAATTCCACACAACATACGAGCCGGAAGCATAAAGTGTAAAGCCTGGGGTGCCTAATGAGTGAGCTAAC
TCACATTAATTGCGTTGCGCTCACTGCCCGCTTTCCAGTCGGGAAACCTGTCGTGCCAGCTGCATTAATG
AATCGGCCAACGCGCGGGGAGAGGCGGTTTGCGTATTGGGCGCTCTTCCGCTTCCTCGCTCACTGACTCG
CTGCGCTCG
