[The description below was written by a language model from this plasmid's Addgene catalogue record.]
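Description:
TOPO-BC16 is a small bacterial cloning plasmid built on the commercial pCRII-TOPO backbone and classed in the record as a barcoding plasmid. It is maintained in E. coli as a high-copy plasmid under ampicillin selection. No feature table is provided, so the replication origin and any other backbone elements are not itemised for this construct.

The payload is a synthetic 86 bp insert named BC16, introduced by TOPO cloning, in which a PCR product is ligated directly into a topoisomerase-activated vector. The insert sits between the SP6 and T7 phage promoters of the backbone. These are listed as the promoters, but here they mainly serve as flanking primer sites for sequence verification, since the insert is a short non-coding oligonucleotide-derived element rather than an expressed gene. According to the stated purpose, BC16 encodes Illumina barcode sequence for allele frequency sequencing by the FREQ-Seq-Squared method. The exact composition of the 86 bp segment (barcode, adapter or bridging regions) is not detailed in the record.

The plasmid is one member of the FREQ-Seq-Squared kit, a set of barcode-bearing plasmids; the number in its name presumably marks it as one barcode of that series. The method is described as precise, high-throughput, combinatorial quantification of allele frequencies, which suggests that plasmids such as this one act as renewable, sequence-verified sources of individual barcodes. These would be combined to tag amplicons from many samples so they can be pooled in a single Illumina run. The record does not describe how the barcode is transferred onto the amplicons.
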