Addgene plasmid #84410: TOPO-BC16
Purpose: Encodes illumina barcodes for allele frequency sequencing (FREQ-Seq-Squared)
Depositing lab: J.J. Emerson. Depositing organization: University of California, Irvine. Publication: FREQ-Seq2: a method for precise high-throughput combinatorial quantification of allele frequencies. Zhao R, Lukacsovich T, Gaut R, Emerson JJ. G3 (Bethesda). 2023 Sep 30;13(10):jkad162. doi: 10.1093/g3journal/jkad162. PubMed 37494033.
Backbone
  Vector backbone: pCRII-TOPO
  Backbone manufacturer: Thermo Fisher Scientific
  Vector type: Barcoding plasmids
Growth in bacteria
  Bacterial resistance: Ampicillin, 100 μg/mL
  Growth temperature: 37°C
  Growth strain: DH5alpha
  Copy number: High Copy
Gene/Insert
  Gene/Insert name: BC16
  Species: Synthetic
  Insert size (bp): 86
  Promoter: SP6/T7
  Cloning method: TOPO Cloning
  Sequencing primers: 5′ T7; 3′ SP6
Terms and licenses: Academic/Nonprofit Terms; Industry Terms: Not Available to Industry
Depositor comments: This plasmid is part of the FREQ-Seq-Squared kit. See Addgene's kit collection page for more details: https://www.addgene.org/kits/
How to cite: TOPO-BC16 was a gift from J.J. Emerson (Addgene plasmid # 84410 ; http://n2t.net/addgene:84410 ; RRID:Addgene_84410)
